>Addgene plasmid #147251 | pAc5.1A-DmXRN1-A1349P-V5His6_Q | depositor full sequence | sequence record 289698 | Full Sequence
CTTCAAGGAATTAATTCTATATTCTAAAAACACAAATGATACTTCTAAAAAAAATCATGAATGGCATCAA
CTCTGAATCAAATCTTTGCAGATGCACCTACTTCTCATTTCCACTGTCACATCATTTTTCCAGATCTCGC
TGCCTGTTATGTGGCCCACAAACCAAGACACGTTTTATGGCCATTAAAGCTGGCTGATCGTCGCCAAACA
CCAAATACATATCAATATGTACATTCGAGAAAGAAGCGATCAAAGAAGCGTCTTCGGGCGAGTAGGAGAA
TGCGGAGGAGAAGGAGAACGAGCTGATCTAGTATCTCTCCACAATCCAATGCCAACTGACCAACTGGCCA
TATTCGGAGCAATTTGAAGCCAATTTCCATCGCCTGGCGATCGCTCCATTCTTGGCTATATGTTTTTCAC
CGTTCCCGGGGCCATTTTCAAAGACTCGTCGGTAAGATAAGATTGTGTCACTCGCTGTCTCTCTTCATTT
GTCGAAGAATGCTGAGGAATTTCGCGATGACGTCGGCGAGTATTTTGAAGAATGAGAATAATTTGTATTT
ATACGAAAATCAGTTAGTGGAATTTTCTACAAAAACATGTTATCTATAGATAATTTTGTTGCAAAATATG
TTGACTATGACAAAGATTGTATGTATATACCTTTAATGTATTCTCATTTTCTTATGTATTTATAATGGCA
ATGATGATACTGATGATATTTTAAGATGATGCCAGACCACAGGCTGATTTCTGCGTCTTTTGCCGAACGC
AGTGCATGTGCGGTTGTTGTTTTTTGGAATAGTTTCAATTTTCGGACTGTCCGCTTTGATTTCAGTTTCT
TGGCTTATTCAAAAAGCAAAGTAAAGCCAAAAAAGCGAGATGGCAATACCAAATGCGGCAAAACGGTAGT
GGAAGGAAAGGGGTGCGGGGCAGCGGAAGGAAGGGTGGGGCGGGGCGTGGCGGGGTCTGTGGCTGGGCGC
GACGTCACCGACGTTGGAGCCACTCCTTTGACCATGTGTGCGTGTGTGTATTATTCGTGTCTCGCCACTC
GCCGGTTGTTTTTTTCTTTTTATCTCGCTCTCTCTAGCGCCATCTCGTACGCATGCTCAACGCACCGCAT
GTTGCCGTGTCCTTTATGCGTCATTTTGGCTCGAAATAGGCAATTATTTAAACAAAGATTAGTCAACGAA
AACGCTAAAATAAATAAGTCTACAATATGGTTACTTATTGCCATGTGTGTGCAGCCAACGATAGCAACAA
AAGCAACAACACAGTGGCTTTCCCTCTTTCACTTTTTGTTTGCAAGCGCGTGCGAGCAAGACGGCACGAC
CGGCAAACGCAATTACGCTGACAAAGAGCAGACGAAGTTTTGGCCGAAAAACATCAAGGCGCCTGATACG
AATGCATTTGCAATAACAATTGCGATATTTAATATTGTTTATGAAGCTGTTTGACTTCAAAACACACAAA
AAAAAAAATAAAACAAATTATTTGAAAGAGAATTAGGAATCGGACAGCTTATCGTTACGGGCTAACAGCA
CACCGAGACGAAATAGCTTACCTGACGTCACAGCCTCTGGAAGAACTGCCGCCAAGCAGAGAGAGAGAGA
AAAAGAGGGAGAGCAGCTTAGACCGCATGTGCTTGTGTGTGAGGCGTCTCTCTCTTCGTCTCCTGTTTGC
GCAAACGCATAGACTGCACTGAGAAAATCGATTACCTATTTTTTATGAATGAATATTTGCACTATTACTA
TTCAAAACTATTAAGATAGCAATCACATTCAATAGCCAAATACTATACCACCTGAGCGATGCAACGAAAT
GATCAATTTGAGCAAAAATGCTGCATATTTAGGACGGCATCATTATAGAAATGCTTCTTGCTGTGTACTT
TTCTCTCGTCTGGCAGCTGTTTCGCCGTTATTGTTAAAACCGGCTTAAGTTAGGTGTGTTTTCTACGACT
AGTGATGCCCCTACTAGAAGATGTGTGTTGCACAAATGTCCCTGAATAACCAATTTGAAGTGCAGATAGC
AGTAAACGTAAGCTAATATGAATATTATTTAACTGTAATGTTTTAATATCGCTGGACATTACTAATAAAC
CCACTATAAACACATGTACATATGTATGTTTTGGCATACAATGAGTAGTTGGGGAAAAAATGTGTAAAAG
CACCGTGACCATCACAGCATAAAGATAACCAGCTGAAGTATCGAATATGAGTAACCCCCAAATTGAATCA
CATGCCGCAACTGATAGGACCCATGGAAGTACACTCTTCATGGCGATATACAAGACACACACAAGCACGA
ACACCCAGTTGCGGAGGAAATTCTCCGTAAATGAAAACCCAATCGGCGAACAATTCATACCCATATATGG
TAAAAGTTTTGAACGCGACTTGAGAGCGGAGAGCATTGCGGCTGATAAGGTTTTAGCGCTAAGCGGGCTT
TATAAAACGGGCTGCGGGACCAGTTTTCATATCACTACCGTTTGAGTTCTTGTGCTGTGTGGATACTCCT
CCCGACACAAAGCCGCTCCATCAGCCAGCAGTCGTCTAATCCAGAGACCCCGGATCGGGGTACCTACTAG
TCCAGTGTGGTGGAATTCTGCAGATATCCAGCACAGTGGCGGCCGCCCAACATGGGCGTTCCCAAGTTCT
TTCGCTACATCAGCGAGCGATATCCGTGCCTCAGCGAATTGGCGCGGGAGCACTGCATACCCGAGTTCGA
CAATCTGTACTTGGACATGAACGGCATTGTCCACAACTGCTCGCATCCGGACGACAACAACATACACTTT
CACCTGGAGGAGGAGCAGATATTCCAGGAAATCTTCAACTACGTAGACAAGCTGTTCTACCTGATCAAGC
CGCAGCGCCTCTTCTTCCTTTCAGTTGACGGGGTGGCTCCACGGGCCAAGATGAACCAGCAGCGCAGCCG
GCGATTCCGGACGGCGCGCGAGGCGGAGCAGCAGGAGGCCAAGGCGGCCCAGCGAGGCGAGTTGCGAGAG
CACGAGCGCTTCGACAGCAACTGCATTACGCCGGGCACCGAATTCATGGTGCGTCTGCAGGAGGGACTGC
GCGCCTTTCTCAAAACGAAGATTTCGACGGATCCGCTGTGGCAGCGTTGCACCGTAATCCTAAGTGGCCA
GGAGGCGCCCGGCGAGGGCGAGCACAAGATCATGGACTACATTCGGTACATGAAGACGCAGCCGGACTAT
GATCCCAATACACGACACTGCCTTTACGGCCTGGACGCCGATCTGATCATTCTGGGCCTCTGCACCCACG
AGCTGCACTTCGTGGTGCTGCGCGAGGAGGTCAAGTTCGGGCGCAACGTCAAGCGCACCTCGGTGGAGGA
GACGCGCTTCTTCCTGCTGCACCTGGGTCTGCTGCGCGAGTACCTCGAGCTGGAGTTCGACGCCCTGAGA
ACAGACGAGCACAAATTGGACATTGCGCAGCTTATCGACGACTGGGTGCTGATGGGCTTTTTGGTCGGCA
ACGACTTCATTCCCCACCTGCCGTGCCTGCACATTTCATCAAATGCACTGCCGCTGCTCTACCGCACCTA
CATCGGCATTTACCCGACCCTCGGCGGCAACATCAACGAGAACGGCAAGCTCAACCTGCGCCGCTTGCAG
ATTTTCATATCGGCCCTCACCGAGGTGGAGCTGGATCACTTCAAGGAGCACGCCGACGACTTGAAGTACA
TGAACAACAAATCAGAGGCGTTCGACATGGACGTCGGCGAGATCACCGAGTCTCAAAACCTCGACTCCGA
TCTCGGAGCCCTCATCAACAAGAGCATGCTGCTCTACGATGACGACAGCGAGGAGGACTGCTCCGACGAG
AACGCGGTTCTTCTGAAGGAGTTCCAGAACTACAAGCGAAACTTCTACCGCAACAAGTTCAAGCGTGATC
CGAATGATGAACTGATCGAGGAACTGTGCCACCACTACGTCAATGCGCTGCAGTGGGTGCTCGACTACTA
CTACCGTGGCGTGCAGTCCTGGGACTGGTACTATCCCTTCCACTACACTCCATTCATCAGCGACCTCAAG
AACATCGAGCAGGTGGAGATCGCCTTCCACATGGGCACGCCCTTTCTGCCATTCCAGCAGCTTCTGGCGG
TACTGCCGGCGGCCAGTGCAAAGCTTCTCCCTGTCGCCTACCACGACCTCATGCTGCTGCCGACCAGCCC
GCTGGCCGAGTTCTATCCACTGGAGTTCGAGAGCGACCTCAATGGCAAGAAACACGATTGGGAGGCGGTT
GTGCTGATACCCTTCATCGATGAGGGTCGGCTGCTGGCCGCTATGCTGCCATGCGAGGCTCAGCTGTCGC
TGGAGGAGCGCGAACGCAACCGACACGGTCCCATGTATGTGTACAAATACAGTACGGTGGCGCAGGGTCC
CATGCCAGCGTATCCACCGCTGAGGGCTCTTCCCGTGCTCTACTGCACGGAGGTGGCCAAGTGGTCGCAC
GAAATCGCAGTCAATCTGCCGTACAGCGTGTGCATCGAGCTACCAAATGCGGCGAGAACCGTTTTCTTCC
CGGGATTTCCCACCATGCAGCATCTGCCCTTCGATTTCGAGCTGCGCAACGACCGCGTCAAGGTGTTCGA
ACAGGTCAGTCGCAACCAGAACATTGTGCTAAAACCACGCAAGCGCCAGCTGGAGGACACACTGACGGCG
GTGGCCTCCCAGTACCTCGGGAAGGTGATCCACGTCGGCTGGCCGCATCTCGTCAAGGCGATAGTGGTGC
GCGTGGCCACGCGAGATCAGCGCGTCGACAGCGAGGGAATCACGCTAAACGATTCGCGGCGTTTCGACTC
GGAATGCAAGGCACTGCAGGAACACTTTATCAATCGTATGGGAATACAGTTTGCCAACTATGATGTGCTC
GTCTATGTGCGCACCTTTGCCGGCAATTCGACGGAGTTCCGCGACAAGGGGGCATTGATGGTGCGCGACT
CGTGGAGCAGCTCCGTCACCGGCTATCCAGCCCAGGGCGTGGTGGCCGATCTGACTGTGTGGGAAAGAAT
GCGCAAGAATTTCCTCAACGTGGAGCACTACTTCCCCGTTGGCAGCACGATCTTCTTGATCACGGATCCG
TATTACGGCAGCGAGGGAACTGTGCAGGACCCACGGCTGGCCTACACCAACGGCCGGATTCAAGTCAGCA
TCATGGTGCGACCGGAACCGAAAGTAAATGCGGCACGTCAGCTGCAGGAAGAGCGGGACCGGGACTATCT
GAGCACCTTCCAGGTCTGCAACTTGCTCCGAATCAGTGGCCGCACCCTGGGACGCCTAAGTGGCACCGTG
TGGGTGGTGCTCGGTCCGCGGCGTCAGAAGATGGAAAACGTGACCAAGCACAACATTGGCCTGCAGCTCA
AGTATCCGCGGCAGAACGAGGAGCGTGCCGGATACTGCTTCCGCACGAACAACCAGTGGTACTACTCCAG
CCTGGCCGTGGATCTGATGCGTAACTATTGCCAGCGTTACCCAGACGTTATCGACTTCTTTGGCGACTCC
AACGATCGCGCCGAGTTCGTATTCGAACAGGACGTGTTCCCCAATGCGGTTGGCCATCGCCGCGTCGAGG
AACTGGCCAACTGGGTGCGCCAGCAGCCGCACATGAAAGTGGAGCGCATCTCTTGCGGCTCCAAGACGGT
CTGCCGCGAGACCATCGAACTGCTGATAGCCGCCGTCGACGACCTGCGCTCACTGCCCGTCAAGCACGTT
AAACTGCAGGTGAAGCCGCACTTGCTCATCAAGCCCAATGTCACACTGCCAGATGTCTACCGATCAAAGC
GCCCGGTGCGTCTCTTCGATCGCGTCGTAATCGTACGCACCATTTACATGGTGCCCGTGGGCACTAAGGG
CACCGTGATTGGCATTCATCCCGTTACGGACCCCAACCCGGTCCGCCTGGAGTGCGTCCATGCTGTCGAC
ACGTTCTGCAAGGTGCTGTTCGACAGCCCCGTTCCGAACTGCAACAACATCCATGGCATCGCCGAAGACC
GAGTTTACAAGGTGCCCGAAATTGCCCTGGTGATCATCAAGACGGATGAGGAAGGAAAGAAGCAGAACGA
CTGCGAACTGCCGGTGAGGGATCCTCAGCCGAACCAGGCACAGGACGAGCCAGTCCGCGCGACCAGCAGT
CGCTATGTGACCGCCGCAGGGTCCACCTCGGTCCCGATCACGATGAAGACCCAAATTAGCGACGAATTCG
TCAAGACGCGTAGCGATCCGATAGCCCGTACGGATTCGTACAAGCCATCGTCGGAGCCAAAACCGGTGCC
GGTGCCGGAGCAGATTACCAACTGGCGGGAACGCGTCAGTACGCCAACAAACAAACCGCAGCCTGCGCCA
AATAATTGGCGCATAAATCGGTCTTCATCACGTCAACAGGGCGGTAGTATTTTTGTTGCTCCGCCCACAA
AAACTCCTGATGCAGCTGCAAGCACTGCTTCCACTGCATTCACCGCAGCCTCGTCCGCAACGCTGACTCC
TCTGGATCAGACCTTGGCGCTCATGTCGGTTTTGGGCGTGGGTGAGGACCAGAGCTCGCCGCCACTCCAG
GAGGCGGTGCAGCAGCAACGTCCGCCACTACTTCAACAGCAAAGAGCTCCGTTTCCCGGACAAATGCCCA
ATCTACCCAAGCCACCGCTCTTCTGGCAGCAAGAGCCGCAGAAGCAGGAGGCGCTGCAGCAGGAGGCGCA
GCAGCAGGAGGCGCAGAAGAAGCAGCAGCAGGCGCATGCGCAAATGGAGCCTGAACGTATCAATAGCCAG
CATTTCTACAGAAGCGGCCAGACAGGAGCGGCGTTGAATCAGCCGCCATTGGGTGCTCCATCAAAAAGGC
AGTGGCATGAGTGGGTGCACCCGCGCATGCAGCACGCCAACGCATTCCACGCTGGCGTCAACAATGGATA
TCAGATGCGTCCCAAAAAGAATATAGCTGCGCAGAGCACCTTTAACAACAACGTGCACATGCACCTCCAG
CAACCATATTACCCGAATCAGCAGCAGCAGCAGCAGCAGCAGCAGCCACTCCAGCTGACGGAGATCAACA
ATGCGCCACCGCGATACTCAACGATCCAAGATTTTGTGCCCATACAGGCGTACCGTCCCAAGAAATTAAA
TCGCGTCCAACCAGCCGGTCGTCAGGACGTCGATGCCACCAAGAATCCTAGTCGTTCGCCTGTGTTGCAG
CAACCGACGAACGAGACTATAGACACAAAGGCCAGTTCTAGTCTTCCGGTACAATCAGCAGGCGAACAGG
TGATTGGACTGATGCAAACGCTTGAAATTAAGCCGGCTGCGTCGCAGTCCGAATCTGATGGGGTCTCAAC
AGGCAGTGCGAACGCGCCCACAGCAACGACATCATCCCAGGCGGTCAACCGAAGGAAGCATCGAGTGCCT
CGCATCGGAGCCAAGTTCGACTTGGAATACATACTGCCCGACTCCCCGCATCCAACTTCTAGAGGGCCCT
TCGAAGGTAAGCCTATCCCTAACCCTCTCCTCGGTCTCGATTCTACGCGTACCGGTCATCATCACCATCA
CCATTGAGTTTAAACCCGCTGATCAGCCTCGACTGTGCCTTCTAAGGCCTGAGCTCGCTGATCAGCCTCG
ATCGAGGATCCAGACATGATAAGATACATTGATGAGTTTGGACAAACCACAACTAGAATGCAGTGAAAAA
AATGCTTTATTTGTGAAATTTGTGATGCTATTGCTTTATTTGTAACCATTATAAGCTGCAATAAACAAGT
TAACAACAACAATTGCATTCATTTTATGTTTCAGGTTCAGGGGGAGGTGTGGGAGGTTTTTTAAAGCAAG
TAAAACCTCTACAAATGTGGTATGGCTGATTATGATCAGTCGACCGATGCCCTTGAGAGCCTTCAACCCA
GTCAGCTCCTTCCGGTGGGCGCGGGGCATGACTATCGTCGCCGCACTTATGACTGTCTTCTTTATCATGC
AACTCGTAGGACAGGTGCCGGCAGCGCTCTGGGTCATTTTCGGCGAGGACCGCTTTCGCTGGAGCGCGAC
GATGATCGGCCTGTCGCTTGCGGTATTCGGAATCTTGCACGCCCTCGCTCAAGCCTTCGTCACTGGTCCC
GCCACCAAACGTTTCGGCGAGAAGCAGGCCATTATCGCCGGCATGGCGGCCGACGCGCTGGGCTACGTCT
TGCTGGCGTTCGCGACGCGAGGCTGGATGGCCTTCCCCATTATGATTCTTCTCGCTTCCGGCGGCATCGG
GATGCCCGCGTTGCAGGCCATGCTGTCCAGGCAGGTAGATGACGACCATCAGGGACAGCTTCAAGGATCG
CTCGCGGCTCTTACCAGCCAGCAAAAGGCCAGGAACCGTAAAAAGGCCGCGTTGCTGGCGTTTTTCCATA
GGCTCCGCCCCCCTGACGAGCATCACAAAAATCGACGCTCAAGTCAGAGGTGGCGAAACCCGACAGGACT
ATAAAGATACCAGGCGTTTCCCCCTGGAAGCTCCCTCGTGCGCTCTCCTGTTCCGACCCTGCCGCTTACC
GGATACCTGTCCGCCTTTCTCCCTTCGGGAAGCGTGGCGCTTTCTCAATGCTCACGCTGTAGGTATCTCA
GTTCGGTGTAGGTCGTTCGCTCCAAGCTGGGCTGTGTGCACGAACCCCCCGTTCAGCCCGACCGCTGCGC
CTTATCCGGTAACTATCGTCTTGAGTCCAACCCGGTAAGACACGACTTATCGCCACTGGCAGCAGCCACT
GGTAACAGGATTAGCAGAGCGAGGTATGTAGGCGGTGCTACAGAGTTCTTGAAGTGGTGGCCTAACTACG
GCTACACTAGAAGGACAGTATTTGGTATCTGCGCTCTGCTGAAGCCAGTTACCTTCGGAAAAAGAGTTGG
TAGCTCTTGATCCGGCAAACAAACCACCGCTGGTAGCGGTGGTTTTTTTGTTTGCAAGCAGCAGATTACG
CGCAGAAAAAAAGGATCTCAAGAAGATCCTTTGATCTTTTCTACGGGGTCTGACGCTCAGTGGAACGAAA
ACTCACGTTAAGGGATTTTGGTCATGAGATTATCAAAAAGGATCTTCACCTAGATCCTTTTAAATTAAAA
ATGAAGTTTTAAATCAATCTAAAGTATATATGAGTAAACTTGGTCTGACAGTTACCAATGCTTAATCAGT
GAGGCACCTATCTCAGCGATCTGTCTATTTCGTTCATCCATAGTTGCCTGACTCCCCGTCGTGTAGATAA
CTACGATACGGGAGGGCTTACCATCTGGCCCCAGTGCTGCAATGATACCGCGAGACCCACGCTCACCGGC
TCCAGATTTATCAGCAATAAACCAGCCAGCCGGAAGGGCCGAGCGCAGAAGTGGTCCTGCAACTTTATCC
GCCTCCATCCAGTCTATTAATTGTTGCCGGGAAGCTAGAGTAAGTAGTTCGCCAGTTAATAGTTTGCGCA
ACGTTGTTGCCATTGCTGCAGGCATCGTGGTGTCACGCTCGTCGTTTGGTATGGCTTCATTCAGCTCCGG
TTCCCAACGATCAAGGCGAGTTACATGATCCCCCATGTTGTGCAAAAAAGCGGTTAGCTCCTTCGGTCCT
CCGATCGTTGTCAGAAGTAAGTTGGCCGCAGTGTTATCACTCATGGTTATGGCAGCACTGCATAATTCTC
TTACTGTCATGCCATCCGTAAGATGCTTTTCTGTGACTGGTGAGTACTCAACCAAGTCATTCTGAGAATA
GTGTATGCGGCGACCGAGTTGCTCTTGCCCGGCGTCAACACGGGATAATACCGCGCCACATAGCAGAACT
TTAAAAGTGCTCATCATTGGAAAACGTTCTTCGGGGCGAAAACTCTCAAGGATCTTACCGCTGTTGAGAT
CCAGTTCGATGTAACCCACTCGTGCACCCAACTGATCTTCAGCATCTTTTACTTTCACCAGCGTTTCTGG
GTGAGCAAAAACAGGAAGGCAAAATGCCGCAAAAAAGGGAATAAGGGCGACACGGAAATGTTGAATACTC
ATACTCTTCCTTTTTCAATATTATTGAAGCATTTATCAGGGTTATTGTCTCATGAGCGGATACATATTTG
AATGTATTTAGAAAAATAAACAAATAGGGGTTCCGCGCACATTTCCCCGAAAAGTGCCACCTGACGTCTA
AGAAACCATTATTATCATGACATTAACCTATAAAAATAGGCGTATCACGAGGCCCTTTCGT
Features (pLannotate 1.2.2; 9 found; start..end, strand, type, name):
     56..2568    +  promoter       Ac5 promoter: Drosophila melanogaster actin 5C promoter
   7016..7033    -  CDS            KA2 (fragment): first 150 residues of the mouse kainate receptor subunit 2 mediates targeting to the neuronal soma (Shemesh et al., 2017)
   7496..7537    +  CDS            V5 tag: epitope tag from simian virus 5
   7637..7771    -  polyA_signal   SV40 poly(A) signal: SV40 polyadenylation signal
   7794..7878    -  CDS            large T antigen (fragment): large T antigen from SV40 (simian virus 40)
   7879..8349    +  CDS            TcR (fragment): tetracycline efflux protein; tet; confers resistance to tetracycline
   8393..8981    -  rep_origin     ori: high-copy-number ColE1/pMB1/pBR322/pUC origin of replication
   9152..10012   -  CDS            AmpR: β-lactamase; bla; confers resistance to ampicillin, carbenicillin, and related antibiotics
  10013..10117   -  promoter       AmpR promoter: bla
