[The description below was written by a language model from this plasmid's Addgene catalogue record and pLannotate feature annotations shown in this document.]
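Description:
pAc5.1A-DmXRN1-A1349P-V5His6_Q is an insect expression plasmid of about 10.2 kb for producing a point-mutant form of the Drosophila melanogaster 5'-to-3' exoribonuclease XRN1, the product of the pacman (pcm) gene. The catalogue lists the backbone as unknown, although the name and the annotated parts are consistent with a pAc5.1-type vector. It is propagated in E. coli through a ColE1/pUC-family origin and selected with ampicillin via the β-lactamase gene and its own promoter. The record lists it as low copy, even though the origin is annotated as a high-copy type.

Expression is driven by the Drosophila actin 5C (Ac5) promoter, a strong constitutive promoter commonly used in cultured fly cells. The long unannotated stretch between this promoter and the V5 epitope tag is where the XRN1 open reading frame would lie, though the feature table does not label it. According to the name, the protein carries the A1349P substitution and a C-terminal V5 plus hexahistidine tag. Only the V5 tag is annotated, but both would serve for immunodetection or affinity purification. An SV40 polyadenylation signal follows the cassette. The depositor notes one silent mutation relative to the reference transcript variant A. Short hits to a kainate receptor fragment, SV40 large T antigen and a tetracycline resistance fragment are probably incidental matches or backbone remnants rather than functional elements.

The stated purpose is simply insect expression of this mutant. The record does not explain the functional consequence of A1349P. The depositor sequence may be theoretical rather than fully verified.
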