Addgene plasmid #147251: pAc5.1A-DmXRN1-A1349P-V5His6_Q
Purpose: Insect Expression of DmXRN1-A1349P
Depositing lab: Elisa Izaurralde. Depositing organization: Max Planck Institute for Developmental Biology.
Backbone
  Vector backbone: Unknown
  Vector type: Insect Expression
Growth in bacteria
  Bacterial resistance: Ampicillin, 100 μg/mL
  Growth temperature: 37°C
  Growth strain: DH5alpha
  Copy number: Low Copy
Gene/Insert
  Gene/Insert name: DmXRN1-A1349P (alt name: pacman)
  Species: D. melanogaster (fly)
  Mutation: one silent mtuation compared to the sequence given by NCBI:NM_078684.3 variant A.
  Entrez Gene: pcm (a.k.a. Dmel_CG3291, CG3291, DmXrn1, Dmel\CG3291, Pcm, XRN1, XRN1/pcm, Xrn1, Xrn1p)
  Cloning method: Unknown
Terms and licenses: Academic/Nonprofit Terms; Industry Terms: Not Available to Industry
Depositor comments: Plasmids from this collection were made available to the research community and donated after the lab closed. Please note that the sequence provided by the depositing laboratory may be theoretical/predicted or based on Sanger sequencing results. There may be discrepancies between sequencing results obtained by Addgene and the depositor sequence. If an Addgene verified sequence is not available, please contact before placing your order to request that our lab fully sequence the plasmid.
How to cite: pAc5.1A-DmXRN1-A1349P-V5His6_Q was a gift from Elisa Izaurralde (Addgene plasmid # 147251 ; http://n2t.net/addgene:147251 ; RRID:Addgene_147251)
